Addgene plasmid #161085: pDONR221-SLC10A2_STOP
Purpose: Gateway entry clone with codon-optimized ORF sequence for subcloning into custom expression vectors. Contains a STOP codon at the end of the codon-optimized ORF sequence.
Depositing lab: RESOLUTE Consortium & Giulio Superti-Furga. Depositing organization: CeMM Research Center for Molecular Medicine. Publication: The RESOLUTE consortium: unlocking SLC transporters for drug discovery. Superti-Furga G, Lackner D, Wiedmer T, Ingles-Prieto A, Barbosa B, Girardi E, Goldmann U, Gurtl B, Klavins K, Klimek C, Lindinger S, Lineiro-Retes E, Muller AC, Onstein S, Redinger G, Reil D, Sedlyarov V, Wolf G, Crawford M, Everley R, ... Steppan CM. Nat Rev Drug Discov. 2020 Jul;19(7):429-430. doi: 10.1038/d41573-020-00056-6. PubMed 32265506.
Backbone
  Vector backbone: pDONR221
  Backbone manufacturer: ThermoFisher Scientific
  Backbone size w/o insert (bp): 2550
  Vector type: Mammalian Expression
Growth in bacteria
  Bacterial resistance: Kanamycin, 50 μg/mL
  Growth temperature: 37°C
  Growth strain: NEB Stable
  Copy number: High Copy
Gene/Insert
  Gene/Insert name: SLC10A2 (alt name: ASBT, ISBT)
  Species: H. sapiens (human)
  Insert size (bp): 1047
  Entrez Gene: SLC10A2 (a.k.a. ASBT, IBAT, ISBT, NTCP2, PBAM, PBAM1)
  Cloning method: Gateway Cloning
  Sequencing primers: 5′ M13-fwd; 3′ M13-rev
Terms and licenses: Academic/Nonprofit Terms; Industry Terms
Depositor comments: This plasmid contains a STOP codon at the end of the codon-optimized ORF. For the version of this plasmid that does not contain a STOP codon, please see Addgene plasmid 131919 For more information on the full Resolute plasmid collection, please see www.addgene.org/depositor-collections/re-solute/. Please provide your feedback on this plasmid to the RESOLUTE consortium by filling out their RESOLUTE repository feedback form: https://forms.office.com/Pages/ResponsePage.aspx?id=0e05yklzmkS7rjFGQL4N7z4feCLQvEJAmVcOCM_u885UN1JJRko0Ukg4TVQwNTZLOUxPQVJWT1NHUCQlQCN0PWcu
How to cite: pDONR221-SLC10A2_STOP was a gift from RESOLUTE Consortium & Giulio Superti-Furga (Addgene plasmid # 161085 ; http://n2t.net/addgene:161085 ; RRID:Addgene_161085)
