[The description below was written by a language model from this plasmid's Addgene catalogue record and the feature table of its GenBank file.]
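Description:
pDONR221-SLC10A2_STOP is a Gateway entry clone built on the pDONR221 backbone, carrying a codon-optimized open reading frame for human SLC10A2, the solute carrier also known as ASBT, IBAT or ISBT. The circular plasmid is 3597 bp. It is maintained in E. coli through a high-copy ColE1/pUC-type origin and selected with kanamycin via an aph(3')-Ia aminoglycoside phosphotransferase gene. Although the catalogue lists the vector type as mammalian expression, the feature table shows no eukaryotic promoter or polyadenylation signal. The plasmid therefore serves as a shuttle for the ORF rather than as an expression construct in its own right.

The 1047 bp insert is not annotated as a separate feature, but it corresponds to the interval between the attL1 and attL2 sites, which LR Clonase recombines with attR sites in a destination vector. This moves the ORF directionally into any Gateway-compatible expression vector. This version ends the ORF with a stop codon, so it suits native, untagged or N-terminally tagged expression; C-terminal fusions supplied by a destination vector would not be translated, and the depositor notes that a companion clone without the stop codon exists for that purpose. The rrnB T1 and T2 terminators lie upstream of attL1 and insulate the insert from read-through transcription in bacteria. A T7 promoter sits just beyond attL2, and M13 forward and reverse primer sites flank the cassette for sequence verification. The clone belongs to a consortium-wide collection of SLC transporter ORFs assembled to support transporter research and drug discovery.
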