LOCUS       Exported 3597 bp ds-DNA circular SYN 29-JUN-2022
DEFINITION  Gateway entry clone with codon-optimized ORF sequence for subcloning
            into custom expression vectors. Contains a STOP codon at the end of
            the codon-optimized ORF sequence. .
ACCESSION   .
VERSION     .
KEYWORDS    pDONR221-SLC10A2_STOP
SOURCE      synthetic DNA construct
  ORGANISM  synthetic DNA construct
REFERENCE   1 (bases 1 to 3597)
  TITLE     RESOLUTE consortium SLC collection
REFERENCE   2 (bases 1 to 3597)
  AUTHORS   .
  TITLE     Direct Submission
  JOURNAL   Exported Jun 29, 2022 from SnapGene Server 1.1.58
            http://www.snapgene.com
FEATURES             Location/Qualifiers
     source          1..3597
                     /organism="synthetic DNA construct"
                     /mol_type="other DNA"
     protein_bind    1..100
                     /gene="mutant version of attL"
                     /label=attL1
                     /bound_moiety="LR Clonase(TM)"
                     /note="recombination site for the Gateway(R) LR reaction"
     protein_bind    complement(1154..1253)
                     /gene="mutant version of attL"
                     /label=attL2
                     /bound_moiety="LR Clonase(TM)"
                     /note="recombination site for the Gateway(R) LR reaction"
     primer_bind     complement(1270..1289)
                     /label=T7
                     /note="T7 promoter, forward primer"
     promoter        complement(1271..1289)
                     /label=T7 promoter
                     /note="promoter for bacteriophage T7 RNA polymerase"
     primer_bind     complement(1294..1310)
                     /label=M13 rev
                     /note="common sequencing primer, one of multiple similar
                     variants"
     primer_bind     complement(1294..1310)
                     /label=M13 Reverse
                     /note="In lacZ gene. Also called M13-rev"
     primer_bind     complement(1412..1431)
                     /label=pENTR-R
                     /note="pENTR vectors, reverse primer"
     CDS             1423..2232
                     /codon_start=1
                     /gene="aph(3')-Ia"
                     /product="aminoglycoside phosphotransferase"
                     /label=KanR
                     /note="confers resistance to kanamycin in bacteria or G418
                     (Geneticin(R)) in eukaryotes"
                     /translation="MSHIQRETSRPRLNSNMDADLYGYKWARDNVGQSGATIYRLYGKP
                     DAPELFLKHGKGSVANDVTDEMVRLNWLTEFMPLPTIKHFIRTPDDAWLLTTAIPGKTA
                     FQVLEEYPDSGENIVDALAVFLRRLHSIPVCNCPFNSDRVFRLAQAQSRMNNGLVDASD
                     FDDERNGWPVEQVWKEMHKLLPFSPDSVVTHGDFSLDNLIFDEGKLIGCIDVGRVGIAD
                     RYQDLAILWNCLGEFSPSLQKRLFQKYGIDNPDMNKLQFHLMLDEFF"
     primer_bind     complement(1490..1509)
                     /label=Kan-R
                     /note="Kanamycin resistance gene, reverse primer"
     rep_origin      2379..2967
                     /direction=RIGHT
                     /label=ori
                     /note="high-copy-number ColE1/pMB1/pBR322/pUC origin of
                     replication"
     primer_bind     2868..2887
                     /label=pBR322ori-F
                     /note="pBR322 origin, forward primer"
     primer_bind     3121..3138
                     /label=L4440
                     /note="L4440 vector, forward primer"
     terminator      3297..3324
                     /label=rrnB T2 terminator
                     /note="transcription terminator T2 from the E. coli rrnB
                     gene"
     terminator      3416..3502
                     /gene="Escherichia coli rrnB"
                     /label=rrnB T1 terminator
                     /note="transcription terminator T1 from the E. coli rrnB
                     gene"
     primer_bind     3551..3573
                     /label=M13/pUC Forward
                     /note="In lacZ gene"
     primer_bind     3565..3582
                     /label=M13 Forward
                     /note="In lacZ gene. Also called M13-F20 or M13 (-21)
                     Forward"
     primer_bind     3566..3582
                     /label=M13 fwd
                     /note="common sequencing primer, one of multiple similar
                     variants"
ORIGIN
        1 caaataatga ttttattttg actgatagtg acctgttcgt tgcaacacat tgatgagcaa
       61 tgctttttta taatgccaac tttgtacaaa aaagcaggct ccaccatgaa cgatcccaat
      121 tcttgcgtgg acaacgcaac cgtgtgcagc ggagcatcct gcgtggtgcc tgagagcaat
      181 ttcaacaata tcctgtccgt ggtgctgtct accgtgctga caatcctgct ggccctggtc
      241 atgttctcca tgggctgtaa cgtggagatc aagaagtttc tgggccacat caagaggcct
      301 tggggcatct gcgtgggctt cctgtgccag tttggcatca tgccactgac cggcttcatc
      361 ctgtctgtgg cctttgatat cctgccactg caggccgtgg tggtgctgat catcggatgc
      421 tgtccaggag gaacagcaag caatatcctg gcctactggg tggacggcga tatggacctg
      481 tctgtgagca tgaccacatg ctccaccctg ctggccctgg gcatgatgcc actgtgcctg
      541 ctgatctaca caaagatgtg ggtggattcc ggctctatcg tgatccccta tgacaacatc
      601 ggcacctctc tggtgagcct ggtggtgccc gtgagcatcg gcatgtttgt gaatcacaag
      661 tggcctcaga aggccaagat catcctgaag atcggctcca tcgccggcgc catcctgatc
      721 gtgctgatcg ccgtggtggg cggcatcctg tatcagtctg cctggatcat cgccccaaag
      781 ctgtggatca tcggcacaat cttccccgtg gccggctact ccctgggctt tctgctggca
      841 aggatcgcag gactgccttg gtatcggtgc agaaccgtgg ccttcgagac aggcatgcag
      901 aacacccagc tgtgcagcac aatcgtgcag ctgtccttta cccctgagga gctgaatgtg
      961 gtgttcacat ttccactgat ctactctatc ttccagctgg cctttgccgc catcttcctg
     1021 ggcttttacg tggcctataa gaagtgccac ggcaagaaca aggccgagat ccccgagagc
     1081 aaggagaatg gcaccgagcc tgagagctcc ttctataagg ccaacggcgg ctttcagccc
     1141 gacgagaagt aagacccagc tttcttgtac aaagttggca ttataagaaa gcattgctta
     1201 tcaatttgtt gcaacgaaca ggtcactatc agtcaaaata aaatcattat ttgccatcca
     1261 gctgatatcc cctatagtga gtcgtattac atggtcatag ctgtttcctg gcagctctgg
     1321 cccgtgtctc aaaatctctg atgttacatt gcacaagata aaaatatatc atcatgaaca
     1381 ataaaactgt ctgcttacat aaacagtaat acaaggggtg ttatgagcca tattcaacgg
     1441 gaaacgtcga ggccgcgatt aaattccaac atggatgctg atttatatgg gtataaatgg
     1501 gctcgcgata atgtcgggca atcaggtgcg acaatctatc gcttgtatgg gaagcccgat
     1561 gcgccagagt tgtttctgaa acatggcaaa ggtagcgttg ccaatgatgt tacagatgag
     1621 atggtcagac taaactggct gacggaattt atgcctcttc cgaccatcaa gcattttatc
     1681 cgtactcctg atgatgcatg gttactcacc actgcgatcc ccggaaaaac agcattccag
     1741 gtattagaag aatatcctga ttcaggtgaa aatattgttg atgcgctggc agtgttcctg
     1801 cgccggttgc attcgattcc tgtttgtaat tgtcctttta acagcgatcg cgtatttcgt
     1861 ctcgctcagg cgcaatcacg aatgaataac ggtttggttg atgcgagtga ttttgatgac
     1921 gagcgtaatg gctggcctgt tgaacaagtc tggaaagaaa tgcataaact tttgccattc
     1981 tcaccggatt cagtcgtcac tcatggtgat ttctcacttg ataaccttat ttttgacgag
     2041 gggaaattaa taggttgtat tgatgttgga cgagtcggaa tcgcagaccg ataccaggat
     2101 cttgccatcc tatggaactg cctcggtgag ttttctcctt cattacagaa acggcttttt
     2161 caaaaatatg gtattgataa tcctgatatg aataaattgc agtttcattt gatgctcgat
     2221 gagtttttct aatcagaatt ggttaattgg ttgtaacact ggcagagcat tacgctgact
     2281 tgacgggacg gcgcaagctc atgaccaaaa tcccttaacg tgagttacgc gtcgttccac
     2341 tgagcgtcag accccgtaga aaagatcaaa ggatcttctt gagatccttt ttttctgcgc
     2401 gtaatctgct gcttgcaaac aaaaaaacca ccgctaccag cggtggtttg tttgccggat
     2461 caagagctac caactctttt tccgaaggta actggcttca gcagagcgca gataccaaat
     2521 actgttcttc tagtgtagcc gtagttaggc caccacttca agaactctgt agcaccgcct
     2581 acatacctcg ctctgctaat cctgttacca gtggctgctg ccagtggcga taagtcgtgt
     2641 cttaccgggt tggactcaag acgatagtta ccggataagg cgcagcggtc gggctgaacg
     2701 gggggttcgt gcacacagcc cagcttggag cgaacgacct acaccgaact gagataccta
     2761 cagcgtgagc tatgagaaag cgccacgctt cccgaaggga gaaaggcgga caggtatccg
     2821 gtaagcggca gggtcggaac aggagagcgc acgagggagc ttccaggggg aaacgcctgg
     2881 tatctttata gtcctgtcgg gtttcgccac ctctgacttg agcgtcgatt tttgtgatgc
     2941 tcgtcagggg ggcggagcct atggaaaaac gccagcaacg cggccttttt acggttcctg
     3001 gccttttgct ggccttttgc tcacatgttc tttcctgcgt tatcccctga ttctgtggat
     3061 aaccgtatta ccgcctttga gtgagctgat accgctcgcc gcagccgaac gaccgagcgc
     3121 agcgagtcag tgagcgagga agcggaagag cgcccaatac gcaaaccgcc tctccccgcg
     3181 cgttggccga ttcattaatg cagctggcac gacaggtttc ccgactggaa agcgggcagt
     3241 gagcgcaacg caattaatac gcgtaccgct agccaggaag agtttgtaga aacgcaaaaa
     3301 ggccatccgt caggatggcc ttctgcttag tttgatgcct ggcagtttat ggcgggcgtc
     3361 ctgcccgcca ccctccgggc cgttgcttca caacgttcaa atccgctccc ggcggatttg
     3421 tcctactcag gagagcgttc accgacaaac aacagataaa acgaaaggcc cagtcttccg
     3481 actgagcctt tcgttttatt tgatgcctgg cagttcccta ctctcgcgtt aacgctagca
     3541 tggatgtttt cccagtcacg acgttgtaaa acgacggcca gtcttaagct cgggccc
//
