>Addgene plasmid #161085 | pDONR221-SLC10A2_STOP | depositor partial sequence | sequence record 312105 | Codon-optimized ORF of SLC10A2
ATGAACGATCCCAATTCTTGCGTGGACAACGCAACCGTGTGCAGCGGAGCATCCTGCGTGGTGCCTGAGA
GCAATTTCAACAATATCCTGTCCGTGGTGCTGTCTACCGTGCTGACAATCCTGCTGGCCCTGGTCATGTT
CTCCATGGGCTGTAACGTGGAGATCAAGAAGTTTCTGGGCCACATCAAGAGGCCTTGGGGCATCTGCGTG
GGCTTCCTGTGCCAGTTTGGCATCATGCCACTGACCGGCTTCATCCTGTCTGTGGCCTTTGATATCCTGC
CACTGCAGGCCGTGGTGGTGCTGATCATCGGATGCTGTCCAGGAGGAACAGCAAGCAATATCCTGGCCTA
CTGGGTGGACGGCGATATGGACCTGTCTGTGAGCATGACCACATGCTCCACCCTGCTGGCCCTGGGCATG
ATGCCACTGTGCCTGCTGATCTACACAAAGATGTGGGTGGATTCCGGCTCTATCGTGATCCCCTATGACA
ACATCGGCACCTCTCTGGTGAGCCTGGTGGTGCCCGTGAGCATCGGCATGTTTGTGAATCACAAGTGGCC
TCAGAAGGCCAAGATCATCCTGAAGATCGGCTCCATCGCCGGCGCCATCCTGATCGTGCTGATCGCCGTG
GTGGGCGGCATCCTGTATCAGTCTGCCTGGATCATCGCCCCAAAGCTGTGGATCATCGGCACAATCTTCC
CCGTGGCCGGCTACTCCCTGGGCTTTCTGCTGGCAAGGATCGCAGGACTGCCTTGGTATCGGTGCAGAAC
CGTGGCCTTCGAGACAGGCATGCAGAACACCCAGCTGTGCAGCACAATCGTGCAGCTGTCCTTTACCCCT
GAGGAGCTGAATGTGGTGTTCACATTTCCACTGATCTACTCTATCTTCCAGCTGGCCTTTGCCGCCATCT
TCCTGGGCTTTTACGTGGCCTATAAGAAGTGCCACGGCAAGAACAAGGCCGAGATCCCCGAGAGCAAGGA
GAATGGCACCGAGCCTGAGAGCTCCTTCTATAAGGCCAACGGCGGCTTTCAGCCCGACGAGAAGTAA
